>Addgene plasmid #69959 | 4Z3C | depositor partial sequence | sequence record 124283 | Insert
CGAGGGGGTGGAGATGGTCGTAAAAAACGTAAACGTTGTGGTACTTGTGAGCCCTGCCGGCGGCTGGAAA
ACTGTGGCGCTTGCACTAGCTGTACCAACCGCCGCACGCACCAGATCTGCAAACTGCGAAAATGTGAGGT
GCTGAAGAAAAAAGTAGGGCTTCTCAAGGAGGTG
