>Addgene plasmid #69959 | 4Z3C | addgene partial sequence | sequence record 126248 | T7 5'-TAATACGACTCACTATAGGG-3'
AAATAATTTTGTTTAACTTTAAGAAGGAGATATACCATGCATCATCATCATCATCACAGCAGCGGCAGAG
AAAACTTGTATTTCCAGGGCCGAGGGGGTGGAGATGGTCGTAAAAAACGTAAACGTTGTGGTACTTGTGA
GCCCTGCCGGCGGCTGGAAAACTGTGGCGCTTGCACTAGCTGTACCAACCGCCGCACGCACCAGATCTGC
AAACTGCGAAAATGTGAGGTGCTGAAGAAAAAAGTAGGGCTTCTCAAGGAGGTGTGATGACGAAGCTTGC
GGCCGCACTCGAGCACCACCACCACCACCACTGAGATCCGGCTGCTAACAAAGCCCGAAAGGAAGCTGAG
TTGGCTGCTGCCACCGCTGAGCAATAACTAGCATAACCCCTTGGGGCCTCTAAACGGGTCTTGAGGGGTT
TTTTGCTGAAAGGAGGAACTATATCCGGATTGGCGAATGGG
[124 nt withheld, positions 462-585]
C
[91 nt withheld, positions 587-677]
A
[49 nt withheld, positions 679-727]
CCTTTGACGTTGGAGTCCACGTTCTTT
[37 nt withheld, positions 755-791]
ACCCTATCTCGGTCTATTCTTTTGATTTATAAGGGATTTTGCCGATTTCGGCCTATTGGTTAAAAAATGA
GCTGATTTAACAAAAATTTAACGCGAATTTTAACAAAATATTAACGCTTACAATTTAGGTGGCACTTTTC
GGGGAAATGTGCGCGGAACCCCTATTTGTTTATTTTTCTAAATACATTCAAATATGTATCCGCTCATGAA
TTAATTCTTAGAAAAACTCATCGAGCATCAAATGAAACTGCAATTTATTCATATCAGGATTATCAATACC
ATATTTTTGAAAAAGCCGTTTCTGTAATGAAGGAGAAA
