>Addgene plasmid #69959 | 4Z3C | addgene partial sequence | sequence record 126250 | T7term 5'-GCTAGTTATTGCTCAGCGG-3'
CTTCCTTTCGGGCTTTGTTAGCAGCCGGATCTCAGTGGTGGTGGTGGTGGTGCTCGAGTGCGGCCGCAAG
CTTCGTCATCACACCTCCTTGAGAAGCCCTACTTTTTTCTTCAGCACCTCACATTTTCGCAGTTTGCAGA
TCTGGTGCGTGCGGCGGTTGGTACAGCTAGTGCAAGCGCCACAGTTTTCCAGCCGCCGGCAGGGCTCACA
AGTACCACAACGTTTACGTTTTTTACGACCATCTCCACCCCCTCGGCCCTGGAAATACAAGTTTTCTCTG
CCGCTGCTGTGATGATGATGATGATGCATGGTATATCTCCTTCTTAAAGTTAAACAAAATTATTTCTATA
GGGGAATTGTTATCCGCTCACAATTCCCCTATAGTGAGTCGTATTAATTTCGCGGGATCGAGATCTCGAT
CCTCTACGCCGGACGCATCGTGGCCGGCATCACCGGCGCCACAGGTGCGGTTGCTGGCGCCTATATCGCC
GACATCACCGATGGGGAAGATCGGGCTCGCCACTTCGGGCTCATGAGCGCTTGTTTCGGCGTGGGTATGG
TGGCAGGCCCCGTGGCCGGGGGACTGTTGGGCGCCATCTCCTTGCATGCACCATTCCTTGCGGCGGCGGT
GCTCAACGGCCTCAACCTACTACTGGGCTGCTTCCTAATGCAGGAGTCGCATAAGGGAGAGCGTCGAGAT
CCCGGACACCATCGAATGGCGCAAAACCTTTCGCGGTATGGCATGATAGCGCCCGGAAGAGAGTCAATTC
AGGGTGGTGAATGTGAAACCAGTAACGTTATACGATGTCGCAGAGTATGCCGGTGTCTCTTATCAGACCG
TTTCCCGCGTGGTGAACCAGGCCAGCCACGTTTCTGCGAAAACGCGGGAAAAAGTGGAAGCGGCGATGGC
GGAGCTGAATTACATTCCCAACCGCGTGGCACAACAACTGGCGGGCAAACAGTCGTTGCTGATTGGCGTT
GCCACCTCCAGTCTGGCCCTGCACGCGCCGTCGCAAATTGTCGCGGCGATTAAATCTCGCGCCGATCAAC
TGGGTGCCAGCGTGGTGGTGTCGATGGTAGAACGAAGCGGCGTCGAAGCCTGTAAAGCGGCGGTGCACAA
TCTT
