[The description below was written by a language model from this plasmid's Addgene catalogue record.]
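Description:
4Z3C is a bacterial expression plasmid built on the pET28-MHL backbone, a pET28-derived vector from a structural genomics consortium, and it is selected with kanamycin and recorded as high copy. The record lists a standard cloning strain for propagation. The origin of replication and other backbone features are not itemised, and no feature table accompanies the catalogue entry, so the exact layout of the vector cannot be described beyond the fields given.

The insert is derived from human TET3, a member of the TET family of methylcytosine dioxygenases. The stated purpose notes that the insert may not be the full open reading frame, which is typical of constructs trimmed to a well-behaved domain or fragment for structural work. The record does not give the residue boundaries or identify which domain is included. Expression is driven by a T7 promoter paired with a lac operator, an arrangement that requires a host supplying T7 RNA polymerase and keeps transcription repressed by LacI until induction.

The backbone contributes an N-terminal His tag followed by a TEV protease cleavage site, so the protein can be captured by immobilised metal affinity chromatography and the tag then removed to leave near-native protein.

The plasmid is intended for producing recombinant TET3 fragment in bacteria for structure determination. Its name appears to correspond to the identifier of an associated structure entry referenced in the depositor comments. The cloning method is listed as unknown.
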