Addgene plasmid #69959: 4Z3C
Purpose: Bacterial expression for structure determination; may not be full ORF
Depositing lab: Cheryl Arrowsmith.
Backbone
  Vector backbone: pET28-MHL
  Backbone manufacturer: SGC (Addgene plasmid #26096)
  Vector type: Bacterial Expression
Growth in bacteria
  Bacterial resistance: Kanamycin, 50 μg/mL
  Growth temperature: 37°C
  Growth strain: DH5alpha
  Copy number: High Copy
Gene/Insert
  Gene/Insert name: TET3:JMC02B-G01:C229222 (alt name: Tet3_28)
  Species: H. sapiens (human)
  Entrez Gene: TET3 (a.k.a. hCG_40738)
  Promoter: T7-lacO
  Tag / fusion protein: His (N terminal on backbone); TEV cleavage site (N terminal on backbone)
  Cloning method: Unknown
  Sequencing primers: 5′ T7; 3′ T7-term
Terms and licenses: Academic/Nonprofit Terms; Industry Terms: Not Available to Industry
Depositor comments: http://www.thesgc.org/structures/4Z3C for more information
How to cite: 4Z3C was a gift from Cheryl Arrowsmith (Addgene plasmid # 69959)
